Addgene plasmid #56502: mWasabi-FAK-5
Purpose: Localization: Focal Adhesion Kinase, Excitation: 493, Emission: 509
Depositing lab: Michael Davidson. Depositing organization: Florida State University, Tallahassee.
Backbone
  Vector backbone: mWasabi
  Backbone size w/o insert (bp): 4750
  Vector type: Mammalian Expression
  Selectable markers: Neomycin (select with G418)
Growth in bacteria
  Bacterial resistance: Kanamycin, 50 μg/mL
  Growth temperature: 37°C
  Growth strain: DH5alpha
  Copy number: High Copy
Gene/Insert
  Gene/Insert name: FAK (alt name: NM_205435)
  Species: G. gallus (chicken)
  Promoter: CMV
  Tag / fusion protein: mWasabi (N terminal on backbone)
  Cloning method: Unknown
  Sequencing primers: 5′ CMV-F; 3′ SV40pA-R
Terms and licenses: Academic/Nonprofit Terms; Industry Terms: Not Available to Industry
Depositor comments: . Excitation = 493; Emission = 509
How to cite: mWasabi-FAK-5 was a gift from Michael Davidson (Addgene plasmid # 56502 ; http://n2t.net/addgene:56502 ; RRID:Addgene_56502)
