[The description below was written by a language model from this plasmid's Addgene catalogue record.]
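Description:
mWasabi-FAK-5 is a mammalian expression plasmid that produces chicken (Gallus gallus) focal adhesion kinase (FAK) fused to the green fluorescent protein mWasabi. It is built on an mWasabi backbone of about 4.75 kb excluding the insert. The fluorescent protein is supplied by the backbone and sits at the N terminus of the fusion, so FAK is placed downstream of mWasabi in the same reading frame. Expression is driven by the CMV promoter, a strong constitutive promoter active in most mammalian cell lines. The listed 3′ sequencing primer implies that an SV40 polyadenylation signal lies downstream of the insert. The "5" in the name may refer to the linker between the two fusion partners, but the record does not state this, and the cloning method is listed as unknown.

The plasmid is maintained in E. coli as a high-copy plasmid under kanamycin selection. In mammalian cells it carries a neomycin resistance marker, allowing G418 selection of stable transfectants. No feature table is provided, so the origin of replication and other backbone elements are not documented in the record.

The stated purpose is localization. FAK is a cytoplasmic tyrosine kinase that is recruited to integrin-based focal adhesions, so the fusion serves as a fluorescent marker for these structures in cells. mWasabi is recorded with an excitation maximum of 493 nm and an emission maximum of 509 nm, which suits standard green filter sets. Typical applications would include imaging focal adhesion distribution and dynamics by fluorescence microscopy after transient or stable transfection.
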