>Addgene plasmid #56502 | mWasabi-FAK-5 | depositor partial sequence | sequence record 87396 | insert sequence
GACGTCAGATCCGCTAGCGCTACCGGTCGCCACCATGGTGAGCAAGGGCGAGGAGACCACAATGGGCGTA
ATCAAGCCCGACATGAAGATCAAGCTGAAGATGGAGGGCAACGTGAATGGCCACGCCTTCGTGATCGAGG
GCGAGGGCGAGGGCAAGCCCTACGACGGCACCAACACCATCAACCTGGAGGTGAAGGAGGGAGCCCCCCT
GCCCTTCTCCTACGACATTCTGACCACCGCGTTCAGTTACGGCAACAGGGCCTTCACCAAGTACCCCGAC
GACATCCCCAACTACTTCAAGCAGTCCTTCCCCGAGGGCTACTCTTGGGAGCGCACCATGACCTTCGAGG
ACAAGGGCATCGTGAAGGTGAAGTCCGACATCTCCATGGAGGAGGACTCCTTCATCTACGAGATACACCT
CAAGGGCGAGAACTTCCCCCCCAACGGCCCCGTGATGCAGAAGGAGACCACCGGCTGGGACGCCTCCACC
GAGAGGATGTACGTGCGCGACGGCGTGCTGAAGGGCGACGTCAAGATGAAGCTGCTGCTGGAGGGCGGCG
GCCACCACCGCGTTGACTTCAAGACCATCTACAGGGCCAAGAAGGCGGTGAAGCTGCCCGACTATCACTT
TGTGGACCACCGCATCGAGATCCTGAACCACGACAAGGACTACAACAAGGTGACCGTTTACGAGATCGCC
GTGGCCCGCAACTCCACCGACGGCATGGACGAGCTGTACAAGTCCGGACTCAGATCTATGGCAGCAGCTT
ACCTTGATCCAAACTTGAATCATACACCAAGTTCAAGTGCAAAGACGCACCTCGGTACTGGGATGGAGCG
TTCCCCGGGGGCCATGGAGCGAGTCCTAAAGGTTTTTCACTACTTTGAAAACAGCAGCGAGCCAACGACG
TGGGCCAGCATTATCCGGCATGGAGATGCTACTGATGTTCGAGGCATAATACAGAAGATTGTGGACTGTC
ACAAAGTGAAAAATGTGGCCTGCTATGGGTTGCGACTCAGTCATCTGCAGTCTGAGGAGGTTCACTGGCT
GCACCTGGACATGGGGGTATCCAATGTGAGAGAGAAATTTGAACTAGCACATCCTCCAGAAGAATGGAAA
TATGAACTGAGAATTCGGTACCTGCCC
[369 nt withheld, positions 1148-1516]
GACAAGGAATGCTTCAAGTGTGCCCTTGGTTCAAGCTGGATTATTTCAGTGGAGCTGGCAATTGGCCCAG
AGGAAGGAATCAGCTACCTTACAGACAAGGGTGCAAATCCAACTCACCTGGCAGATTTTAATCAAGTACA
AACTATTCAGTATTCAAACAGTGAAGACAAGGACAGAAAAGGGATGTTGCAACTGAAGATAGCTGGTGCA
CCTGAGCCTCTGACAGTGACAGCACCATCCTTAACCATTGCAGAGAATATGGCTGACTTGATAGACGGAT
ACTGCCGACTGGTGAATGGAGCCACGCAATCTTTTATTATCAGGCCACAGAAAGAAGGTGAAAGAGCTTT
ACCATCAATACCAAAGCTGGCCAACAATGAGAAGCAAGGAGTAAGGTCGCACACAGTCTCTGTATCAGAA
ACAGATGACTATGCAGAGATAATAGATGAAGAAGATACTTATACAATGCCATCAACCAGAGATTATGAAA
TTCAAAGGGAGAGAATTGAACTGGGGCGCTGCATTGGTGAAGGACAGTTTGGAGATGTGCACCAAGGAAT
TTACATGAGTCCGGAAAATCCAGCTATGGCTGTAGCAATCAAAACATGTAAAAACTGCACCTCAGACAGC
GTTAGAGAAAAGTTCCTACAAGAAGCCTTAACAATGCGTCAGTTTGATCATCCTCACATTGTGAAGCTCA
TTGGAGTTATTACAGAAAACCCAGTGTGGATAATCATGGAGCTCTGTACACTTGGAGAGTTGAGATCGTT
TCTGCAAGTAAGAAAATTCAGCTTGGACCTGGCCTCCCTCATCCTCTACGCTTACCAGCTTAGCACAGCA
CTTGCTTACCTAGAGAGCAAAAGATTTGTACATAGAGATATTGCTGCTAGGAACGTGCTGGTATCTGCCA
CTGACTGTGTGAAATTGGGTGACTTTGGCTTATCCCGATACATGGAAGACAGTACTTACTATAAAGCTTC
CAAAGGAAAGTTACCTATCAAATGGATGGCTCCAGAGTCAATCAACTTCCGACGGTTTACCTCAGCAAGC
GATGTGTGGATGTTTGGTGTGTGTATGTGGGAGATCCTGATGCATGGGGTAAAGCCCTTCCAGGGAGTGA
AAAATAATGATGTTATTGGTCGGATTGAGAACGGTGAGCGGCTCCCCATGCCTCCGAACTGCCCTCCCAC
CCTCTACAGCCTTATGACCAAGTGCTGGGCATACGACCCTAGTAGACGACCCAGGTTTACTGAACTTAAA
GCACAACTCAGTACAATACTGGAGGAGGAGAAGCTGCAGCAAGAGGAACGAATGAGAATGGAATCCAGGC
GACAAGTCACAGTATCCTGGGACTCAGGAGGATCAGATGAAGCTCCTCCCAAGCCCAGCAGGCCTGGTTA
CCCCAGCCCAAGGTCCAGTGAAGGGTTTTATCCGAGTCCTCAGCATATGGTACAGCCAAATCACTACCAG
GTATCTGGCTACTCTGGTTCTCATGGGATACCAGCCATGGCAGGCAGCATTTATCCTGGGCAAGCTTCTC
TCTTGGATCAAACAGATTCCTGGAACCATCGACCTCAGGAAGTATCAGCATGGCAGCCAAACATGGAGGA
TTCGGGCACTTTGGATGTACGAGGAATGGGGCAGGTTCTGCCCACACATCTCATGGAGGAGAGGTTAATA
AGACAACAGCAAGAGATGGAAGAAGATCAACGCTGGCTTGAGAAAGAGGAACGATTCCTGGTAATGAAAC
CTGATGTGCGGCTCTCCAGAGGCAGCATTGAACGGGAGGACGGAGGTCTCCAGGGCCCAGCTGGTAACCA
GCACATATATCAGCCTGTGGGTAAACCAGATCATGCCGCTCCACCAAAGAAGCCCCCTCGCCCTGGAGCC
CCCCACTTGGGCAGCCTCGCGAGCCTGAACAGCCCCGTGGACAGCTACAACGAAGGCGTGAAGATCAAGC
CACAGGAAATCAGCCCTCCTCCTACGGCCAACCTGGACCGCTCCAATGACAAAGTCTATGAGAATGTAAC
CGGGCTGGTGAAAGCTGTCATAGAGATGTCCAGTAAAATACAGCCAGCTCCGCCAGAGGAGTACGTGCCC
ATGGTAAAGGAGGTTGGCTTGGCGCTGAGAACCTTGCTAGCAACAGTGGATGAGTCGCTGCCAGTGCTTC
CTGCAAGCACCCACAGAGAGATTGAGATGGCCCAGAAACTGCTGAACTCTGACCTGGCTGAGCTCATTAA
CAAGATGAAGCTGGCCCAGCAGTACGTCATGACCAGCCTGCAGCAGGAGTACAAGAAGCAAATGCTGACG
GCTGCTCACGCTCTGGCTGTGGATGCCAAGAACTTGCTGGATGTCATCGATCAAGCCAGACTGAAAATGA
TCAGCCAGTCCAGGCCCACTAAGCTGCCGTAGCCGAATTCTGCAGATGGGATCCACCGGATCTAGATAAC
TGATCATAATCAGCCATACCACATTG
