>Addgene plasmid #56502 | mWasabi-FAK-5 | addgene partial sequence | sequence record 124093 | mCherry-F2 5'-tggcatggacgagctgtac-3'
CTTGAATCATACACCAAGTTCAAGTGCAAAGACGCACCTCGGTACTGGGATGGAGCGTTCCCCGGGGGCC
ATGGAGCGAGTCCTAAAGGTTTTTCACTACTTTGAAAACAGCAGCGAGCCAACGACGTGGGCCAGCATTA
TCCGGCATGGAGATGCTACTGATGTTCGAGGCATAATACAGAAGATTGTGGACTGTCACAAAGTGAAAAA
TGTGGCCTGCTATGGGTTGCGACTCAGTCATCTGCAGTCTGAGGAGGTTCACTGGCTGCACCTGGACATG
GGGGTATCCAATGTGAGAGAGAAATTTGAACTAGCACATCCTCCAGAAGAATGGAAATATGAACTGAGAA
TTCGGTACCTGCCC
[369 nt withheld, positions 365-733]
GACAAGGAATGCTTCAAGTGTGCCCTTGGTTCAAGCTGGATTATTTCAGTGGAGCTGGCAATTGGCC
